>Addgene plasmid #167773 | MAC_N_KLF8 | addgene full sequence | sequence record 335698 | Addgene NGS Result
GACATTGATTATTGACTAGTTATTAATAGTAATCAATTACGGGGTCATTAGTTCATAGCCCATATATGGA
GTTCCGCGTTACATAACTTACGGTAAATGGCCCGCCTGGCTGACCGCCCAACGACCCCCGCCCATTGACG
TCAATAATGACGTATGTTCCCATAGTAACGCCAATAGGGACTTTCCATTGACGTCAATGGGTGGAGTATT
TACGGTAAACTGCCCACTTGGCAGTACATCAAGTGTATCATATGCCAAGTACGCCCCCTATTGACGTCAA
TGACGGTAAATGGCCCGCCTGGCATTATGCCCAGTACATGACCTTATGGGACTTTCCTACTTGGCAGTAC
ATCTACGTATTAGTCATCGCTATTACCATGGTGATGCGGTTTTGGCAGTACATCAATGGGCGTGGATAGC
GGTTTGACTCACGGGGATTTCCAAGTCTCCACCCCATTGACGTCAATGGGAGTTTGTTTTGGCACCAAAA
TCAACGGGACTTTCCAAAATGTCGTAACAACTCCGCCCCATTGACGCAAATGGGCGGTAGGCGTGTACGG
TGGGAGGTCTATATAAGCAGAGCTCTCCCTATCAGTGATAGAGATCTCCCTATCAGTGATAGAGATCGTC
GACGAGCTCGTTTAGTGAACCGTCAGATCGCCTGGAGACGCCATCCACGCTGTTTTGACCTCCATAGAAG
ACACCGGGACCGATCCAGCCTCCGGACTCTAGCGTTTAAACTTAAGCTTGGTACCGAGCTCGGATCCACT
AGTCCAGTGTGGTGGAATTCTGCAGATATCCAGCACAGTGGCGGCCGCTCGAGACCATGAAGGACAACAC
CGTGCCCCTGAAGCTGATCGCCCTGCTGGCCAACGGCGAGTTCCACTCTGGCGAGCAGCTGGGCGAGACA
CTGGGCATGAGCAGAGCCGCCATCAACAAGCACATCCAGACCCTGCGGGACTGGGGCGTGGACGTGTTCA
CAGTGCCCGGCAAGGGCTACAGCCTGCCCGAGCCCATCCAGCTGCTGAACGCCAAGCAGATCCTGGGCCA
GCTGGATGGCGGATCTGTGGCCGTGCTGCCCGTGATCGACAGCACCAACCAGTATCTGCTCGACCGGATC
GGCGAGCTGAAGTCCGGCGACGCCTGTATCGCCGAGTACCAGCAGGCCGGCAGAGGCGGCAGGGGCAGAA
AGTGGTTCAGCCCCTTCGGCGCCAACCTGTACCTGAGCATGTTCTGGAGACTGGAACAGGGCCCAGCCGC
CGCTATTGGCCTGAGCCTGGTCATCGGCATCGTGATGGCCGAGGTGCTGCGGAAGCTGGGCGCCGACAAA
GTGCGCGTGAAGTGGCCCAACGACCTGTATCTGCAGGACCGGAAGCTGGCCGGCATCCTGGTGGAACTGA
CCGGCAAAACAGGCGACGCCGCCCAGATCGTGATCGGCGCTGGCATCAACATGGCCATGCGGCGGGTGGA
AGAGAGCGTGGTCAACCAGGGCTGGATCACCCTGCAGGAAGCCGGCATCAACCTGGACCGGAACACCCTG
GCCGCCATGCTGATCAGAGAGCTGAGAGCCGCCCTGGAACTGTTCGAGCAGGAAGGCCTGGCCCCCTACC
TGAGCAGATGGGAGAAGCTGGACAACTTCATCAACCGGCCCGTGAAACTGATCATCGGCGACAAAGAGAT
CTTCGGCATCAGCCGGGGCATCGACAAGCAGGGGGCCCTGCTCCTGGAACAGGACGGCATCATCAAGCCC
TGGATGGGCGGCGAGATCAGCCTGCGGAGCGCCGAGAAGTACCCATACGATGTTCCTGACTATGCCGGTA
CCGAGCTCGGATCCACCATGGCTAGCTGGAGCCACCCGCAGTTCGAGAAAGGTGGAGGTTCCGGAGGTGG
ATCGGGAGGTGGATCGTGGAGCCACCCGCAGTTCGAAAAAGCGGCCGATATCACAAGTTTGTACAAAAAA
GCAGGCTCCACCATGGTCGATATGGATAAACTCATAAACAACTTGGAGGTCCAACTTAATTCAGAAGGTG
GCTCAATGCAGGTATTCAAGCAGGTCACTGCTTCTGTTCGGAACAGAGATCCCCCTGAGATAGAATACAG
AAGTAATATGACTTCTCCAACACTCCTGGATGCCAACCCCATGGAGAACCCAGCACTGTTTAATGACATC
AAGATTGAGCCCCCAGAAGAACTTTTGGCTAGTGATTTCAGCCTGCCCCAAGTGGAACCAGTTGACCTCT
CCTTTCACAAGCCCAAGGCTCCTCTCCAGCCTGCTAGCATGCTACAAGCTCCAATACGTCCCCCCAAGCC
ACAGTCTTCTCCCCAGACCCTTGTGGTGTCCACGTCAACATCTGACATGAGCACTTCAGCAAACATTCCT
ACTGTTCTGACCCCAGGCTCTGTCCTGACCTCCTCTCAGAGCACTGGTAGCCAGCAGATCTTACATGTCA
TTCACACTATCCCCTCAGTCAGTCTGCCAAATAAGATGGGTGGCCTGAAGACCATCCCAGTGGTAGTGCA
GTCTCTGCCCATGGTGTATACTACTTTGCCTGCAGATGGGGGCCCTGCAGCCATTACAGTCCCACTCATT
GGAGGAGATGGTAAAAATGCTGGATCAGTGAAAGTTGACCCCACCTCCATGTCTCCACTGGAAATTCCAA
GTGACAGTGAGGAGAGTACAATTGAGAGTGGATCCTCAGCCTTGCAGAGTCTGCAGGGACTACAGCAAGA
ACCAGCAGCAATGGCCCAAATGCAGGGAGAAGAGTCGCTTGACTTGAAGAGAAGACGGATTCACCAATGT
GACTTTGCAGGATGCAGCAAAGTGTACACCAAAAGCTCTCACCTGAAAGCTCACCGCAGAATCCATACAG
GAGAGAAGCCTTATAAATGCACCTGGGATGGCTGCTCCTGGAAATTTGCTCGCTCAGATGAGCTCACTCG
CCATTTCCGCAAGCACACAGGCATCAAGCCTTTTCGGTGCACAGACTGCAACCGCAGCTTTTCTCGTTCT
GACCACCTGTCCCTGCATCGCCGTCGCCATGACACCATGTTGGACCCAGCTTTCTTGTACAAAGTGGTGA
CGTAAGCTAGGGGCCCGTTTAAACCCGCTGATCAGCCTCGACTGTGCCTTCTAGTTGCCAGCCATCTGTT
GTTTGCCCCTCCCCCGTGCCTTCCTTGACCCTGGAAGGTGCCACTCCCACTGTCCTTTCCTAATAAAATG
AGGAAATTGCATCGCATTGTCTGAGTAGGTGTCATTCTATTCTGGGGGGTGGGGTGGGGCAGGACAGCAA
GGGGGAGGATTGGGAAGACAATAGCAGGCATGCTGGGGATGCGGTGGGCTCTATGGCTTCTGAGGCGGAA
AGAACCAGCTGGGGCTCTAGGGGGTATCCCC
[124 nt withheld, positions 3392-3515]
C
[91 nt withheld, positions 3517-3607]
AGGGTGATGGTTCACGTACCTAGAAGTTCCTATTCCGAAGTTCCTATTCTCTAGAAAGTATAGGAACTTC
CTTGGCCAAAAAGCCTGAACTCACCGCGACGTCTGTCGAGAAGTTTCTGATCGAAAAGTTCGACAGCGTC
TCCGACCTGATGCAGCTCTCGGAGGGCGAAGAATCTCGTGCTTTCAGCTTCGATGTAGGAGGGCGTGGAT
ATGTCCTGCGGGTAAATAGCTGCGCCGATGGTTTCTACAAAGATCGTTATGTTTATCGGCACTTTGCATC
GGCCGCGCTCCCGATTCCGGAAGTGCTTGACATTGGGGAATTCAGCGAGAGCCTGACCTATTGCATCTCC
CGCCGTGCACAGGGTGTCACGTTGCAAGACCTGCCTGAAACCGAACTGCCCGCTGTTCTGCAGCCGGTCG
CGGAGGCCATGGATGCGATCGCTGCGGCCGATCTTAGCCAGACGAGCGGGTTCGGCCCATTCGGACCGCA
AGGAATCGGTCAATACACTACATGGCGTGATTTCATATGCGCGATTGCTGATCCCCATGTGTATCACTGG
CAAACTGTGATGGACGACACCGTCAGTGCGTCCGTCGCGCAGGCTCTCGATGAGCTGATGCTTTGGGCCG
AGGACTGCCCCGAAGTCCGGCACCTCGTGCACGCGGATTTCGGCTCCAACAATGTCCTGACGGACAATGG
CCGCATAACAGCGGTCATTGACTGGAGCGAGGCGATGTTCGGGGATTCCCAATACGAGGTCGCCAACATC
TTCTTCTGGAGGCCGTGGTTGGCTTGTATGGAGCAGCAGACGCGCTACTTCGAGCGGAGGCATCCGGAGC
TTGCAGGATCGCCGCGGCTCCGGGCGTATATGCTCCGCATTGGTCTTGACCAACTCTATCAGAGCTTGGT
TGACGGCAATTTCGATGATGCAGCTTGGGCGCAGGGTCGATGCGACGCAATCGTCCGATCCGGAGCCGGG
ACTGTCGGGCGTACACAAATCGCCCGCAGAAGCGCGGCCGTCTGGACCGATGGCTGTGTAGAAGTACTCG
CCGATAGTGGAAACCGACGCCCCAGCACTCGTCCGAGGGCAAAGGAATAGCACGTACTACGAGATTTCGA
TTCCACCGCCGCCTTCTATGAAAGGTTGGGCTTCGGAATCGTTTTCCGGGACGCCGGCTGGATGATCCTC
CAGCGCGGGGATCTCATGCTGGAGTTCTTCGCCCACCCCAACTTGTTTATTGCAGCTTATAATGGTTACA
AATAAAGCAATAGCATCACAAATTTCACAAATAAAGCATTTTTTTCACTGCATTCTAGTTGTGGTTTGTC
CAAACTCATCAATGTATCTTATCATGTCTGTATACCGTCGACCTCTAGCTAGAGCTTGGCGTAATCATGG
TCATAGCTGTTTCCTGTGTGAAATTGTTATCCGCTCACAATTCCACACAACATACGAGCCGGAAGCATAA
AGTGTAAAGCCTGGGGTGCCTAATGAGTGAGCTAACTCACATTAATTGCGTTGCGCTCACTGCCCGCTTT
CCAGTCGGGAAACCTGTCGTGCCAGCTGCATTAATGAATCGGCCAACGCGCGGGGAGAGGCGGTTTGCGT
ATTGGGCGCTCTTCCGCTTCCTCGCTCACTGACTCGCTGCGCTCGGTCGTTCGGCTGCGGCGAGCGGTAT
CAGCTCACTCAAAGGCGGTAATACGGTTATCCACAGAATCAGGGGATAACGCAGGAAAGAACATGTGAGC
AAAAGGCCAGCAAAAGGCCAGGAACCGTAAAAAGGCCGCGTTGCTGGCGTTTTTCCATAGGCTCCGCCCC
CCTGACGAGCATCACAAAAATCGACGCTCAAGTCAGAGGTGGCGAAACCCGACAGGACTATAAAGATACC
AGGCGTTTCCCCCTGGAAGCTCCCTCGTGCGCTCTCCTGTTCCGACCCTGCCGCTTACCGGATACCTGTC
CGCCTTTCTCCCTTCGGGAAGCGTGGCGCTTTCTCATAGCTCACGCTGTAGGTATCTCAGTTCGGTGTAG
GTCGTTCGCTCCAAGCTGGGCTGTGTGCACGAACCCCCCGTTCAGCCCGACCGCTGCGCCTTATCCGGTA
ACTATCGTCTTGAGTCCAACCCGGTAAGACACGACTTATCGCCACTGGCAGCAGCCACTGGTAACAGGAT
TAGCAGAGCGAGGTATGTAGGCGGTGCTACAGAGTTCTTGAAGTGGTGGCCTAACTACGGCTACACTAGA
AGAACAGTATTTGGTATCTGCGCTCTGCTGAAGCCAGTTACCTTCGGAAAAAGAGTTGGTAGCTCTTGAT
CCGGCAAACAAACCACCGCTGGTAGCGGTGGTTTTTTTGTTTGCAAGCAGCAGATTACGCGCAGAAAAAA
AGGATCTCAAGAAGATCCTTTGATCTTTTCTACGGGGTCTGACGCTCAGTGGAACGAAAACTCACGTTAA
GGGATTTTGGTCATGAGATTATCAAAAAGGATCTTCACCTAGATCCTTTTAAATTAAAAATGAAGTTTTA
AATCAATCTAAAGTATATATGAGTAAACTTGGTCTGACAGTTACCAATGCTTAATCAGTGAGGCACCTAT
CTCAGCGATCTGTCTATTTCGTTCATCCATAGTTGCCTGACTCCCCGTCGTGTAGATAACTACGATACGG
GAGGGCTTACCATCTGGCCCCAGTGCTGCAATGATACCGCGAGACCCACGCTCACCGGCTCCAGATTTAT
CAGCAATAAACCAGCCAGCCGGAAGGGCCGAGCGCAGAAGTGGTCCTGCAACTTTATCCGCCTCCATCCA
GTCTATTAATTGTTGCCGGGAAGCTAGAGTAAGTAGTTCGCCAGTTAATAGTTTGCGCAACGTTGTTGCC
ATTGCTACAGGCATCGTGGTGTCACGCTCGTCGTTTGGTATGGCTTCATTCAGCTCCGGTTCCCAACGAT
CAAGGCGAGTTACATGATCCCCCATGTTGTGCAAAAAAGCGGTTAGCTCCTTCGGTCCTCCGATCGTTGT
CAGAAGTAAGTTGGCCGCAGTGTTATCACTCATGGTTATGGCAGCACTGCATAATTCTCTTACTGTCATG
CCATCCGTAAGATGCTTTTCTGTGACTGGTGAGTACTCAACCAAGTCATTCTGAGAATAGTGTATGCGGC
GACCGAGTTGCTCTTGCCCGGCGTCAATACGGGATAATACCGCGCCACATAGCAGAACTTTAAAAGTGCT
CATCATTGGAAAACGTTCTTCGGGGCGAAAACTCTCAAGGATCTTACCGCTGTTGAGATCCAGTTCGATG
TAACCCACTCGTGCACCCAACTGATCTTCAGCATCTTTTACTTTCACCAGCGTTTCTGGGTGAGCAAAAA
CAGGAAGGCAAAATGCCGCAAAAAAGGGAATAAGGGCGACACGGAAATGTTGAATACTCATACTCTTCCT
TTTTCAATATTATTGAAGCATTTATCAGGGTTATTGTCTCATGAGCGGATACATATTTGAATGTATTTAG
AAAAATAAACAAATAGGGGTTCCGCGCACATTTCCCCGAAAAGTGCCACCTGACGTCGACGGATCGGGAG
ATCTCCCGATCCCCTATGGTGCACTCTCAGTACAATCTGCTCTGATGCCGCATAGTTAAGCCAGTATCTG
CTCCCTGCTTGTGTGTTGGAGGTCGCTGAGTAGTGCGCGAGCAAAATTTAAGCTACAACAAGGCAAGGCT
TGACCGACAATTGCATGAAGAATCTGCTTAGGGTTAGGCGTTTTGCGCTGCTTCGCGATGTACGGGCCAG
ATATACGCGTT
Features (pLannotate 1.2.2; 27 found; start..end, strand, type, name):
      1..380     +  enhancer       CMV enhancer: human cytomegalovirus immediate early enhancer
    381..584     +  promoter       CMV promoter: human cytomegalovirus (CMV) immediate early promoter
    586..605     +  promoter       PLtetO-1 promoter (fragment): modified phage lambda PL promoter with tet operator sites (Lutz and Bujard, 1997)
    607..626     +  promoter       PLtetO-1 promoter (fragment): modified phage lambda PL promoter with tet operator sites (Lutz and Bujard, 1997)
    634..667     +  promoter       TRE3GV promoter (fragment): 3rd-generation Tet-responsive promoter that can be activated by binding of Tet-On® 3G, optimized for retroviral and lentiviral vectors
    827..1789    +  CDS            birA: BIRA_ECOLI - Also known as bioR, dhbB. Experimental evidence at protein level: Swiss-Prot protein existence level 1. Acts both as a biotin--[acetyl-CoA-carboxylase] ligase and a biotin-operon repressor. In the presence of ATP, BirA activates biotin to form the BirA-biotinyl-5'-adenylate (BirA-bio-5'-AMP or holoBirA) complex. HoloBirA can either transfer the biotinyl moiety to the biotin carboxyl carrier protein (BCCP) subunit of acetyl-CoA carboxylase, or bind to the biotin operator site and inhibit transcription of the operon. From Escherichia coli (strain K12).
   1790..1815    +  CDS            3xHA (fragment): three tandem HA epitope tags
   1847..1866    +  CDS            Strep-Tag II (fragment): peptide that binds Strep-Tactin®, an engineered form of streptavidin
   1907..1929    +  CDS            Strep-Tag II (fragment): peptide that binds Strep-Tactin®, an engineered form of streptavidin
   1943..1967    +  protein_bind   attB1: mutant version of attB; recombination site for the Gateway® BP reaction BP Clonase™
   1973..3049    +  CDS            KLF8: KLF8_HUMAN - Also known as BKLF3, ZNF741. Experimental evidence at protein level: Swiss-Prot protein existence level 1. Transcriptional repressor and activator. Binds to CACCC-boxes promoter elements. Also binds the GT-box of cyclin D1 promoter and mediates cell cycle progression at G(1) phase as a downstream target of focal adhesion kinase (FAK). From Homo sapiens (Human).
   3054..3078    -  protein_bind   attB2: mutant version of attB; recombination site for the Gateway® BP reaction BP Clonase™
   3122..3346    +  polyA_signal   bGH poly(A) signal: bovine growth hormone polyadenylation signal
   3350..3371    +  promoter       SV40 promoter (fragment): SV40 enhancer and early promoter
   3392..3625    +  rep_origin     f1 ori (fragment) (sequence partly withheld): f1 bacteriophage origin of replication; arrow indicates direction of (+) strand synthesis
   3630..3677    +  protein_bind   FRT: FLP-mediated recombination occurs in the 8-bp core sequence TCTAGAAA (Turan and Bode, 2011). FLP recombinase from the Saccharomyces cerevisiae 2μ plasmid
   3685..4707    +  CDS            HygR: aminoglycoside phosphotransferase from E. coli; aph(4)-Ia; confers resistance to hygromycin
   4717..4842    +  CDS            ble (fragment): BLE_KLEPN - Experimental evidence at protein level: Swiss-Prot protein existence level 1. Binding protein with a strong affinity to the bleomycin family of antibiotics. Binds to CL990; an antimitotic-antibiotic compound. From Klebsiella pneumoniae.
   4837..4958    +  polyA_signal   SV40 poly(A) signal: SV40 polyadenylation signal
   5031..5047    -  protein_bind   lac operator: The lac repressor binds to the lac operator to inhibit transcription in E. coli. This inhibition can be relieved by adding lactose or isopropyl-β-D-thiogalactopyranoside (IPTG). lac repressor encoded by lacI
   5055..5085    -  promoter       lac promoter: promoter for the E. coli lac operon
   5100..5121    -  protein_bind   CAP binding site: CAP binding activates transcription in the presence of cAMP. E. coli catabolite activator protein
   5134..5226    -  CDS            lacI (fragment): lac repressor; lacI; The lac repressor binds to the lac operator to inhibit transcription in E. coli. This inhibition can be relieved by adding lactose or isopropyl-β-D-thiogalactopyranoside (IPTG).
   5409..5997    -  rep_origin     ori: high-copy-number ColE1/pMB1/pBR322/pUC origin of replication
   6168..7028    -  CDS            AmpR: β-lactamase; bla; confers resistance to ampicillin, carbenicillin, and related antibiotics
   7029..7133    -  promoter       AmpR promoter: bla
   7192..7244    -  misc_feature   bom (fragment): basis of mobility region from pBR322
