[The description below was written by a language model from this plasmid's Addgene catalogue record and pLannotate feature annotations shown in this document.]
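Description:
MAC_N_KLF8 is a mammalian expression plasmid, about 7.4 kb, built by Gateway cloning of human KLF8 into the MAC-tag-N destination backbone. In bacteria it is maintained at high copy from a ColE1/pUC-type origin and selected with ampicillin through the β-lactamase gene. A partial f1 origin and remnants of lac regulatory sequences are also annotated in the backbone.

The expression cassette starts with the CMV immediate-early enhancer and promoter, followed directly by short matches to tet operator-containing promoters. This suggests a tetracycline-regulatable CMV/TetO arrangement, although the catalogue fields do not state inducibility. Downstream is the N-terminal MAC tag, annotated as a birA-derived biotin ligase coding sequence, an HA epitope fragment and two Strep-Tag II fragments. The tag is joined through an attB1 site to the unmutated KLF8 open reading frame, and the cassette ends with attB2 and a bovine growth hormone polyadenylation signal. KLF8 is a Krüppel-like transcription factor that binds CACCC-box elements and can act as repressor or activator.

An FRT site lies immediately upstream of a hygromycin resistance gene with an SV40 polyadenylation signal, and only a short SV40 promoter fragment is annotated nearby. This layout is typical of vectors designed for FLP-mediated integration at a genomic FRT site, where hygromycin resistance then selects stable mammalian lines. The biotin ligase can support proximity-dependent biotinylation of nearby proteins, while the Strep tags allow affinity purification and the HA epitope allows detection. These features fit the record's association with a study mapping protein interaction networks of human transcription factors.
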