Addgene plasmid #167773: MAC_N_KLF8
Purpose: Expresses KLF8 in mammalian cells
Depositing lab: Markku Varjosalo. Depositing organization: University of Helsinki. Publication: Human transcription factor protein interaction networks. Goos H, Kinnunen M, Salokas K, Tan Z, Liu X, Yadav L, Zhang Q, Wei GH, Varjosalo M. Nat Commun. 2022 Feb 9;13(1):766. doi: 10.1038/s41467-022-28341-5. PubMed 35140242.
Backbone
  Vector backbone: MAC-tag-N (#108078)
  Vector type: Mammalian Expression
  Selectable markers: Hygromycin
Growth in bacteria
  Bacterial resistance: Ampicillin, 100 μg/mL
  Growth temperature: 37°C
  Growth strain: DH5alpha
  Copy number: High Copy
Gene/Insert
  Gene/Insert name: KLF8 (alt names: Uniprot O95600; ENSG00000102349)
  Species: H. sapiens (human)
  Mutation: no mutations
  Entrez Gene: KLF8 (a.k.a. BKLF3, ZNF741)
  Tag / fusion protein: MAC (N terminal on backbone)
  Cloning method: Gateway Cloning
Terms and licenses: Academic/Nonprofit Terms; Industry Terms: Not Available to Industry
How to cite: MAC_N_KLF8 was a gift from Markku Varjosalo (Addgene plasmid # 167773 ; http://n2t.net/addgene:167773 ; RRID:Addgene_167773)
